Addgene plasmid #237361: HDM_RSV_B_MN365362_F_K68Q
Purpose: Expression plasmid for RSV B F from MN365362
Depositing lab: Jesse Bloom. Depositing organization: Fred Hutchinson Cancer Center. Publication: RSV F evolution escapes some monoclonal antibodies but does not strongly erode neutralization by human polyclonal sera. Simonich CAL, McMahon TE, Ju X, Yu TC, Brunette N, Stevens-Ayers T, Boeckh MJ, King NP, Greninger AL, Bloom JD. J Virol. 2025 Jul 3:e0053125. doi: 10.1128/jvi.00531-25. PubMed 40607811.
Backbone
  Vector backbone: HDM
  Vector type: Mammalian Expression
Growth in bacteria
  Bacterial resistance: Ampicillin, 100 μg/mL
  Growth temperature: 37°C
  Growth strain: DH5alpha
  Copy number: High Copy
Gene/Insert
  Gene/Insert name: RSV B F human codon optimized from Genbank Accesion MN36536
  Species: RSV
  Promoter: CMV
  Cloning method: Restriction Enzyme; 5′ cloning site Unknown (unknown if destroyed)
Terms and licenses: Academic/Nonprofit Terms; Industry Terms: Not Available to Industry
Depositor comments: Clinical sequence selected for presence of K68Q in RSV F, a known nirsevimab escape mutant. Please visit https://doi.org/10.1101/2025.03.11.642476 for bioRxiv preprint.
How to cite: HDM_RSV_B_MN365362_F_K68Q was a gift from Jesse Bloom (Addgene plasmid # 237361 ; http://n2t.net/addgene:237361 ; RRID:Addgene_237361)
