[The description below was written by a language model from this plasmid's Addgene catalogue record and pLannotate feature annotations shown in this document.]
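Description:
HDM_RSV_B_MN365362_F_K68Q is a 6.3 kb mammalian expression plasmid on the HDM backbone that drives transient expression of the fusion (F) glycoprotein of respiratory syncytial virus subtype B. It is maintained in E. coli at high copy through a ColE1/pUC-type origin and selected with ampicillin via a β-lactamase gene under its own bla promoter. The annotation also detects a fragment of a tetracycline resistance gene and a partial SV40 origin upstream of the expression cassette. These appear to be backbone remnants, and neither is complete enough to be assumed functional.

The expression cassette consists of the human CMV immediate-early enhancer and promoter, followed by an internally truncated human β-globin intron. Short β-globin exon fragments flank the insert, and a human β-globin polyadenylation signal lies downstream. Splicing of the intron and the globin 3′ processing signal generally support efficient mRNA maturation and high protein output in transfected cells. The insert is a human codon-optimized, apparently full-length F open reading frame of about 1.7 kb, derived from a clinical RSV B sequence. No epitope tag or reporter is annotated. According to the depositor, this clinical sequence was chosen because it naturally carries K68Q in F, a known escape mutation for the monoclonal antibody nirsevimab.

The record gives the purpose simply as expression of this F protein. The associated publication concerns how RSV F evolution affects neutralization by monoclonal antibodies and human polyclonal sera, which suggests the plasmid supplies a variant F protein for such neutralization studies. The specific assay format is not stated in the record.
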