Features (pLannotate 1.2.2; 13 found; start..end, strand, type, name):
      1..589     +  rep_origin     ori: high-copy-number ColE1/pMB1/pBR322/pUC origin of replication
    754..1055    -  CDS            TcR (fragment): tetracycline efflux protein; tet; confers resistance to tetracycline
   1078..1171    -  rep_origin     SV40 ori (fragment): SV40 origin of replication
   1253..1632    +  enhancer       CMV enhancer: human cytomegalovirus immediate early enhancer
   1633..1836    +  promoter       CMV promoter: human cytomegalovirus (CMV) immediate early promoter
   1950..2425    +  intron         β-globin intron: internally truncated intron from human β-globin
   2429..2479    +  CDS            HBB (fragment): HBB_COLGU - Experimental evidence at transcript level: Swiss-Prot protein existence level 2. Involved in oxygen transport from the lung to the various peripheral tissues. From Colobus guereza (Mantled guereza) (Eastern black-and-white colobus monkey).
   2499..4220    +  CDS            F: FUS_HRSVB - Experimental evidence at protein level: Swiss-Prot protein existence level 1. [Fusion glycoprotein F2]: Major determinant of the species specificity of RSV infection. The trimer of F1-F2 (F protein) also facilitates the attachment to host cell by binding to host heparan sulfate. F protein is involved in the entry into the host cell through the interaction with host IGFR1. This interaction activates PRKCZ/PKCzeta that recruits host NCL/nucleolin to the apical cell surface where it can bind fusion glycoprotein F1. Later in infection, F protein expressed at the plasma membrane of infe
   4224..4252    +  misc_feature   MCS (fragment): pBluescript multiple cloning site
   4264..4338    +  CDS            HBB (fragment): HBB_PONPY - Experimental evidence at transcript level: Swiss-Prot protein existence level 2. Involved in oxygen transport from the lung to the various peripheral tissues. From Pongo pygmaeus (Bornean orangutan).
   4342..4736    +  polyA_signal   β-globin poly(A): human β-globin polyadenylation signal
   5156..5260    +  promoter       AmpR promoter: bla
   5261..6121    +  CDS            AmpR: β-lactamase; bla; confers resistance to ampicillin, carbenicillin, and related antibiotics
>Addgene plasmid #237361 | HDM_RSV_B_MN365362_F_K68Q | addgene full sequence | sequence record 469317 | Addgene NGS Result
TTGAGATCCTTTTTTTCTGCGCGTAATCTGCTGCTTGCAAACAAAAAAACCACCGCTACCAGCGGTGGTT
TGTTTGCCGGATCAAGAGCTACCAACTCTTTTTCCGAAGGTAACTGGCTTCAGCAGAGCGCAGATACCAA
ATACTGTTCTTCTAGTGTAGCCGTAGTTAGGCCACCACTTCAAGAACTCTGTAGCACCGCCTACATACCT
CGCTCTGCTAATCCTGTTACCAGTGGCTGCTGCCAGTGGCGATAAGTCGTGTCTTACCGGGTTGGACTCA
AGACGATAGTTACCGGATAAGGCGCAGCGGTCGGGCTGAACGGGGGGTTCGTGCACACAGCCCAGCTTGG
AGCGAACGACCTACACCGAACTGAGATACCTACAGCGTGAGCTATGAGAAAGCGCCACGCTTCCCGAAGG
GAGAAAGGCGGACAGGTATCCGGTAAGCGGCAGGGTCGGAACAGGAGAGCGCACGAGGGAGCTTCCAGGG
GGAAACGCCTGGTATCTTTATAGTCCTGTCGGGTTTCGCCACCTCTGACTTGAGCGTCGATTTTTGTGAT
GCTCGTCAGGGGGGCGGAGCCTATGGAAAAACGCCAGCAACGGAGATGCGCCGCGTGCGGCTGCTGGAGA
TGGCGGACGCGATGGATATGTTCTGCCAAGGGTTGGTTTGCGCATTCACAGTTCTCCGCAAGAATTGATT
GGCTCCAATTCTTGGAGTGGTGAATCCGTTAGCGAGGTGCCGCCGGCTTCCATTCAGGTCGAGGTGGCCC
GGCTCCATGCACCGCGACGCAACGCGGGGAGGCAGACAAGGTATAGGGCGGCGCCTACAATCCATGCCAA
CCCGTTCCATGTGCTCGCCGAGGCGGCATAAATCGCCGTGACGATCAGCGGTCCAATGATCGAAGTTAGG
CTGGTAAGAGCCGCGAGCGATCCTTGAAGCTGTCCCTGATGGTCGTCATCTACCTGCCTGGACAGCATGG
CCTGCAACGCGGGCATCCCGATGCCGCCGGAAGCGAGAAGAATCATAATGGGGAAGGCCATCCAGCCTCG
CGTCGGGGAGCTTTTTGCAAAAGCCTAGGCCTCCAAAAAAGCCTCCTCACTACTTCTGGAATAGCTCAGA
GGCCGAGGCGGCCTCGGCCTCTGCATAAATAAAAAAAATTAGTCAGCCATGAGCTTGGCCCATTGCATAC
GTTGTATCCATATCATAATATGTACATTTATATTGGCTCATGTCCAACATTACCGCCATGTTGACATTGA
TTATTGACTAGTTATTAATAGTAATCAATTACGGGGTCATTAGTTCATAGCCCATATATGGAGTTCCGCG
TTACATAACTTACGGTAAATGGCCCGCCTGGCTGACCGCCCAACGACCCCCGCCCATTGACGTCAATAAT
GACGTATGTTCCCATAGTAACGCCAATAGGGACTTTCCATTGACGTCAATGGGTGGAGTATTTACGGTAA
ACTGCCCACTTGGCAGTACATCAAGTGTATCATATGCCAAGTACGCCCCCTATTGACGTCAATGACGGTA
AATGGCCCGCCTGGCATTATGCCCAGTACATGACCTTATGGGACTTTCCTACTTGGCAGTACATCTACGT
ATTAGTCATCGCTATTACCATGGTGATGCGGTTTTGGCAGTACATCAATGGGCGTGGATAGCGGTTTGAC
TCACGGGGATTTCCAAGTCTCCACCCCATTGACGTCAATGGGAGTTTGTTTTGGCACCAAAATCAACGGG
ACTTTCCAAAATGTCGTAACAACTCCGCCCCATTGACGCAAATGGGCGGTAGGCGTGTACGGTGGGAGGT
CTATATAAGCAGAGCTCGTTTAGTGAACCGTCAGATCGCCTGGAGACGCCATCCACGCTGTTTTGACCTC
CATAGAAGACACCGGGACCGATCCAGCCTCCCCTCGAAGCTGATCCTGAGAACTTCAGGGTGAGTCTATG
GGACCCTTGATGTTTTCTTTCCCCTTCTTTTCTATGGTTAAGTTCATGTCATAGGAAGGGGAGAAGTAAC
AGGGTACACATATTGACCAAATCAGGGTAATTTTGCATTTGTAATTTTAAAAAATGCTTTCTTCTTTTAA
TATACTTTTTTGTTTATCTTATTTCTAATACTTTCCCTAATCTCTTTCTTTCAGGGCAATAATGATACAA
TGTATCATGCCTCTTTGCACCATTCTAAAGAATAACAGTGATAATTTCTGGGTTAAGGCAATAGCAATAT
TTCTGCATATAAATATTTCTGCATATAAATTGTAACTGATGTAAGAGGTTTCATATTGCTAATAGCAGCT
ACAATCCAGCTACCATTCTGCTTTTATTTTATGGTTGGGATAAGGCTGGATTATTCTGAGTCCAAGCTAG
GCCCTTTTGCTAATCATGTTCATACCTCTTATCTTCCTCCCACAGCTCCTGGGCAACGTGCTGGTCTGTG
TGCTGGCCCATCACTTTGGCAAAGAATTCCGCGGGCGGCCGCGCCACCATGGAACTGCTGATCCACCGGA
GCAGCGCCATTTTCCTGACACTGGCTATCAACGCCCTGTACCTGACCTCCAGCCAGAATATTACCGAGGA
ATTCTACCAGAGCACCTGTAGCGCCGTGAGCAGAGGCTACCTGTCCGCCCTGAGAACCGGCTGGTATACC
TCAGTGATTACAATTGAACTGTCCAACATCAAGGAGACTCAGTGCAATGGAACAGACACAAAGGTCAAGC
TGATCAAACAGGAGCTGGATAAGTACAAGAACGCCGTGACAGAGCTGCAGCTGCTGATGCAGAACACCCC
TGCCGTGAACAACCGGGCCAGACGCGAGGCCCCTCAATACATGAACTACACAATCAACACCACCAAGAAC
CTGAACGTGTCCATCAGCAAAAAGAGAAAGCGGCGGTTCCTGGGCTTCCTGTTGGGCGTCGGCAGCGCTA
TCGCCAGCGGCATCGCCGTGTCTAAGGTGCTGCACCTGGAAGGCGAGGTGAACAAGATCAAGAACGCTCT
GCAACTGACCAACAAGGCTGTTGTGAGCCTGAGCAACGGAGTGTCTGTTCTGACCAGCAAGGTGCTGGAC
CTGAAGAACTACATCAACAACCAGCTGCTCCCTATCGTGAATCAGCAGAGCTGTAGAATCAGCAATATCG
AGACAGTGATCGAATTCCAGCAGAAAAATAGCAGGCTGCTGGAAATCACCAGAGAGTTTTCTGTGAACGC
TGGCGTGACCACCCCTCTGAGCACATACATGCTGACAAACAGCGAGCTGCTGAGCCTGATCAATGACATG
CCCATCACCAATGATCAGAAGAAGCTGATGAGCAGCAATGTGCAGATCGTTAGACAGCAAAGCTACAGCA
TCATGAGCATCATCAAGGAGGAAGTGCTGGCCTACGTGGTGCAGCTGCCTATCTACGGCGTGATCGACAC
CCCTTGTTGGAAGCTGCACACAAGTCCTCTGTGCACAACCAATATCAAGGAAGGCAGCAATATCTGCCTG
ACCCGGACCGATAGAGGATGGTACTGTGATAACGCCGGATCTGTGTCCTTCTTCCCCCAGGCCGATACAT
GCAAGGTGCAAAGCAACCGGGTGTTCTGCGACACCATGAACAGCCTGACCCTGCCCAGCGAGGTGAGCCT
GTGCAACACCGACATCTTCAACAGCAAGTACGACTGCAAAATCATGACCTCCAAAACAGACATCAGCAGC
TCTGTGATCACCAGCCTGGGCGCCATCGTCAGTTGCTACGGAAAGACCAAGTGCACCGCCAGCAACAAAA
ACAGAGGCATCATCAAGACATTCAGCAACGGCTGCGACTACGTGTCTAACAAGGGCGTGGACACTGTGAG
CGTGGGCAACACCCTGTACTACGTCAATAAGCTGGAGGGCAAGAACCTGTATGTGAAGGGCGAACCTATC
ATCAACTATTACGACCCCCTGGTGTTTCCATCTGATGAGTTCGACGCCTCTATTTCTCAGGTGAACGAGA
AGATCAACCAGTCTCTGGCCTTCATCAGAAGAAGCGACGAGCTTCTTCATAACGTGAACACAGGCAAAAG
CACCACAAACATCATGATCACCGCCATTATCATCGTGATCATCGTGGTCCTGCTGTCCCTCATCGCCATC
GGCCTGCTGCTGTACTGCAAGGCCAAGAACACCCCAGTGACCCTGTCTAAGGACCAGCTGTCAGGCATCA
ACAACATCGCTTTTAGCAAGTGAAAGCTTATCGATACCGTCGACCTCGAGGGCCCAGATCTAATTCACCC
CACCAGTGCAGGCTGCCTATCAGAAAGTGGTGGCTGGTGTGGCTAATGCCCTGGCCCACAAGTATCACTA
AGCTCGCTTTCTTGCTGTCCAATTTCTATTAAAGGTTCCTTTGTTCCCTAAGTCCAACTACTAAACTGGG
GGATATTATGAAGGGCCTTGAGCATCTGGATTCTGCCTAATAAAAAACATTTATTTTCATTGCAATGATG
TATTTAAATTATTTCTGAATATTTTACTAAAAAGGGAATGTGGGAGGTCAGTGCATTTAAAACATAAAGA
AATGAAGAGCTAGTTCAAACCTTGGGAAAATACACTATATCTTAAACTCCATGAAAGAAGGTGAGGCTGC
AAACAGCTAATGCACATTGGCAACAGCCCCTGATGCCTATGCCTTATTCATCCCTCAGAAAAGGATTCAA
GTAGAGGCTTGATTTGGAGGTTAAAGTTTTGCTATGCTGTATTTTACATTACTTATTGTTTTAGCTGTCC
TCATGAATGTCTTTTCACTACCCATTTGCTTATCCTGCATCTCTCAGCCTTGACTCCACTCAGTTCTCTT
GCTTAGAGATACCACCTTTCCCCTGAAGTGTTCCTTCCATGTTTTACGGCGAGATGGTTTCTCCTCGCCT
GGCCACTCAGCCTTAGTTGTCTCTGTTGTCTTATAGAGGTCTACTTGAAGAAGGAAAAACAGGGGGCATG
GTTTGACTGTCCTGTGAGCCCTTCTTCCCTGCCTCCCCCACTCACAGTGACCCGGAATCCCTCGACATGG
CAGTCTAGATCATTCTTGAAGACGAAAGGGCCTCGTGATACGCCTATTTTTATAGGTTAATGTCATGATA
ATAATGGTTTCTTAGACGTCAGGTGGCACTTTTCGGGGAAATGTGCGCGGAACCCCTATTTGTTTATTTT
TCTAAATACATTCAAATATGTATCCGCTCATGAGACAATAACCCTGATAAATGCTTCAATAATATTGAAA
AAGGAAGAGTATGAGTATTCAACATTTCCGTGTCGCCCTTATTCCCTTTTTTGCGGCATTTTGCCTTCCT
GTTTTTGCTCACCCAGAAACGCTGGTGAAAGTAAAAGATGCTGAAGATCAGTTGGGTGCACGAGTGGGTT
ACATCGAACTGGATCTCAACAGCGGTAAGATCCTTGAGAGTTTTCGCCCCGAAGAACGTTTTCCAATGAT
GAGCACTTTTAAAGTTCTGCTATGTGGCGCGGTATTATCCCGTATTGACGCCGGGCAAGAGCAACTCGGT
CGCCGCATACACTATTCTCAGAATGACTTGGTTGAGTACTCACCAGTCACAGAAAAGCATCTTACGGATG
GCATGACAGTAAGAGAATTATGCAGTGCTGCCATAACCATGAGTGATAACACTGCGGCCAACTTACTTCT
GACAACGATCGGAGGACCGAAGGAGCTAACCGCTTTTTTGCACAACATGGGGGATCATGTAACTCGCCTT
GATCGTTGGGAACCGGAGCTGAATGAAGCCATACCAAACGACGAGCGTGACACCACGATGCCTGTAGCAA
TGGCAACAACGTTGCGCAAACTATTAACTGGCGAACTACTTACTCTAGCTTCCCGGCAACAATTAATAGA
CTGGATGGAGGCGGATAAAGTTGCAGGACCACTTCTGCGCTCGGCCCTTCCGGCTGGCTGGTTTATTGCT
GATAAATCTGGAGCCGGTGAGCGTGGGTCTCGCGGTATCATTGCAGCACTGGGGCCAGATGGTAAGCCCT
CCCGTATCGTAGTTATCTACACGACGGGGAGTCAGGCAACTATGGATGAACGAAATAGACAGATCGCTGA
GATAGGTGCCTCACTGATTAAGCATTGGTAACTGTCAGACCAAGTTTACTCATATATACTTTAGATTGAT
TTAAAACTTCATTTTTAATTTAAAAGGATCTAGGTGAAGATCCTTTTTGATAATCTCATGACCAAAATCC
CTTAACGTGAGTTTTCGTTCCACTGAGCGTCAGACCCCGTAGAAAAGATCAAAGGATCTTC
